Addgene plasmid #241081: pDMJ2-SARS-CoV-2-Spike (BA.2.75-5a)
Purpose: Expresses SARS-CoV-2 spike (BA.2.75-5a) protein for creating pseudotyped virus
Depositing lab: Jeremy Luban. Depositing organization: University of Massachusetts, Worcester. Publication: Computationally designed proteins mimic antibody immune evasion in viral evolution. Youssef N, Gurev S, Ghantous F, Brock KP, Jaimes JA, Thadani NN, Dauphin A, Sherman AC, Yurkovetskiy L, Soto D, Estanboulieh R, Kotzen B, Notin P, Kollasch AW, Cohen AA, Dross SE, Erasmus J, Fuller DH, Bjorkman PJ, Lemieux JE, Luban J, Seaman MS, Marks DS. Immunity. 2025 May 6:S1074-7613(25)00178-5. doi: 10.1016/j.immuni.2025.04.015. PubMed 40345199.
Backbone
  Vector backbone: pDMJ2
  Vector type: Mammalian Expression
Growth in bacteria
  Bacterial resistance: Ampicillin, 100 μg/mL
  Growth temperature: 37°C
  Growth strain: DH5alpha
  Copy number: High Copy
Gene/Insert
  Gene/Insert name: Spike (BA.2.75-5a)
  Species: SARS-CoV-2
  Mutation: N481T,T76I,M153S,Y473F,Q493R,T19I,L24del,P25del,P26del,A27S,G142D,K147E,W152R,F157L,I210V,V213G,G257S,G339H,S371F,S373P,S375F,T376A,D405N,R408S,K417N,N440K,G446S,N460K,S477N,T478K,E484A,Q498R,N501Y,Y505H,D614G,H655Y,N679K,P681H,N764K,D796Y,Q954H,N969K
  Entrez Gene: S (a.k.a. GU280_gp02, spike glycoprotein)
  Cloning method: Gene Synthesis
Terms and licenses: Academic/Nonprofit Terms; Industry Terms: Not Available to Industry
How to cite: pDMJ2-SARS-CoV-2-Spike (BA.2.75-5a) was a gift from Jeremy Luban (Addgene plasmid # 241081 ; http://n2t.net/addgene:241081 ; RRID:Addgene_241081)
