[The description below was written by a language model from this plasmid's Addgene catalogue record and pLannotate feature annotations shown in this document.]
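Description:
pDMJ2-SARS-CoV-2-Spike (BA.2.75-5a) is a mammalian expression plasmid of about 7.4 kb, built on the pDMJ2 backbone, that produces a variant SARS-CoV-2 spike glycoprotein for making pseudotyped virus particles. It is propagated in E. coli as a high-copy plasmid through a ColE1/pUC-type origin and is selected with ampicillin via a β-lactamase gene driven by its own bla promoter. A small fragment of the pBR322 basis-of-mobility region is also annotated in the backbone. No mammalian selection marker or eukaryotic origin appears in the feature table, which is consistent with use by transient transfection.

The spike open reading frame, obtained by gene synthesis, spans roughly 3.76 kb and sits downstream of the human cytomegalovirus immediate-early enhancer and promoter. Between the promoter and the coding sequence lie a fragment of the HTLV-1 5' LTR and a fragment of modified CMV intron A, a composite 5' leader arrangement commonly used to boost mRNA processing and translation and so raise expression levels. Transcripts are terminated by the bovine growth hormone polyadenylation signal. The insert carries the Omicron BA.2.75 set of substitutions and deletions across the N-terminal domain, receptor-binding domain and S2, including the L24–P26 deletion with A27S, D614G, N501Y, and P681H. The record also lists further changes such as N481T, T76I, M153S, Y473F and Q493R, which the "5a" name suggests are the designed additions, though the record does not say so explicitly. No epitope tag or reporter is annotated.

The plasmid is intended to supply spike in trans alongside packaging and reporter constructs, yielding spike-pseudotyped particles. The associated study concerns computationally designed proteins that mimic antibody immune evasion.
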