Features (pLannotate 1.2.2; 10 found; start..end, strand, type, name):
      1..3756    +  CDS            S: SPIKE_SARS2 - Experimental evidence at protein level: Swiss-Prot protein existence level 1. [Spike glycoprotein]: May down-regulate host tetherin (BST2) by lysosomal degradation, thereby counteracting its antiviral activity. From Severe acute respiratory syndrome coronavirus 2 (2019-nCoV) (SARS-CoV-2).
   3779..4003    +  polyA_signal   bGH poly(A) signal: bovine growth hormone polyadenylation signal
   4418..5006    -  rep_origin     ori: high-copy-number ColE1/pMB1/pBR322/pUC origin of replication
   5177..6037    -  CDS            AmpR: β-lactamase; bla; confers resistance to ampicillin, carbenicillin, and related antibiotics
   6038..6142    -  promoter       AmpR promoter: bla
   6182..6239    +  misc_feature   bom (fragment): basis of mobility region from pBR322
   6325..6704    +  enhancer       CMV enhancer: human cytomegalovirus immediate early enhancer
   6705..6908    +  promoter       CMV promoter: human cytomegalovirus (CMV) immediate early promoter
   6997..7224    +  LTR            5' LTR (truncated) (fragment): truncated 5' long terminal repeat (LTR) from human T-cell leukemia virus (HTLV) type 1
   7228..7338    +  intron         CMV intron (fragment): modified intron A from human cytomegalovirus
>Addgene plasmid #241081 | pDMJ2-SARS-CoV-2-Spike (BA.2.75-5a) | addgene full sequence | sequence record 486206 | Addgene NGS Result
ATGTTCGTGTTTCTGGTTCTTCTTCCCCTGGTGTCTAGTCAGTGCGTCAACTTGATCACGCGAACACAGA
GCTACACCAATTCCTTTACACGAGGCGTCTACTATCCCGACAAGGTGTTCCGAAGCAGTGTTTTGCACTC
CACGCAGGACCTTTTCTTGCCCTTCTTCTCAAATGTGACTTGGTTTCATGCAATACACGTATCCGGGACT
AATGGCATCAAGAGATTCGACAATCCCGTGTTGCCTTTTAACGACGGCGTGTATTTTGCCAGTACAGAAA
AGAGCAATATTATCCGGGGATGGATCTTCGGCACGACTCTGGATAGTAAAACACAATCCCTGCTGATCGT
GAATAATGCGACAAACGTCGTCATAAAAGTCTGCGAGTTCCAGTTCTGCAACGACCCTTTCCTCGACGTG
TATTACCATGAGAACAATAAATCTCGGAGCGAAAGTGAGCTGCGCGTGTACTCCAGTGCAAATAACTGTA
CTTTTGAGTACGTAAGCCAGCCTTTCCTGATGGACCTCGAAGGGAAACAGGGGAACTTTAAGAACCTGCG
CGAATTCGTGTTCAAGAACATCGACGGTTATTTTAAAATATACAGCAAGCACACCCCTGTGAACCTGGGC
AGAGATTTGCCACAAGGTTTTAGCGCCCTGGAACCCCTCGTGGACCTTCCTATCGGCATCAACATCACGC
GCTTCCAAACTCTGCTCGCACTGCATCGGTCTTATCTGACCCCTGGAGATTCATCCTCAAGCTGGACCGC
GGGTGCTGCTGCATATTATGTGGGATATCTGCAGCCTAGGACCTTCCTGCTCAAATACAACGAGAACGGC
ACCATCACTGACGCTGTTGATTGCGCGCTGGACCCATTGTCTGAAACCAAATGCACACTGAAAAGCTTCA
CAGTCGAGAAGGGCATTTACCAGACGAGCAACTTCAGAGTTCAGCCCACAGAGAGCATCGTTCGCTTCCC
CAACATTACCAATTTGTGCCCATTCCACGAGGTCTTTAACGCAACTAGATTTGCCAGTGTTTACGCCTGG
AACAGGAAACGGATATCCAATTGCGTGGCCGATTACAGCGTACTGTACAATTTCGCTCCCTTTTTCGCCT
TTAAATGCTACGGTGTCTCCCCTACGAAGCTGAATGATCTGTGCTTTACTAATGTCTATGCGGACAGCTT
CGTTATTAGAGGTAACGAGGTCAGCCAAATCGCCCCAGGGCAGACTGGAAACATAGCCGACTACAATTAC
AAACTGCCAGATGATTTCACCGGCTGCGTCATCGCCTGGAACTCCAATAAGCTCGATAGTAAAGTGAGCG
GCAATTACAACTATCTCTATAGGCTGTTTCGAAAGAGCAAGCTGAAACCTTTTGAGCGGGACATTTCAAC
AGAGATCTTCCAGGCCGGAAACAAGCCCTGCACCGGGGTCGCCGGGTTCAATTGTTACTTCCCGCTGCGG
AGCTATGGATTTCGGCCGACTTACGGCGTTGGCCACCAGCCATATCGGGTGGTGGTGCTGTCATTTGAGC
TGCTTCATGCGCCTGCTACAGTATGTGGGCCTAAAAAGTCTACCAATCTGGTGAAAAATAAGTGCGTGAA
CTTCAACTTCAATGGCCTCACCGGGACAGGCGTGTTGACAGAATCCAATAAGAAATTCCTGCCATTCCAG
CAGTTCGGCAGGGATATCGCAGACACGACCGATGCGGTGCGAGATCCCCAGACATTGGAGATTCTGGACA
TTACTCCTTGTTCTTTTGGAGGAGTGAGTGTTATTACTCCCGGCACAAATACCTCAAATCAAGTCGCTGT
GCTGTATCAAGGTGTAAACTGTACCGAGGTCCCCGTGGCTATTCACGCCGACCAGCTGACCCCAACATGG
CGGGTATACAGCACCGGTTCTAATGTATTCCAGACCAGAGCCGGCTGCCTCATTGGAGCCGAGTACGTGA
ACAACTCTTATGAATGTGATATACCGATTGGAGCAGGTATCTGCGCCTCTTATCAGACCCAGACAAAGAG
CCACAGAAGGGCTAGGAGCGTGGCCTCCCAGTCCATAATCGCCTATACAATGTCACTGGGGGCTGAAAAT
TCAGTGGCATACAGTAACAACTCTATCGCTATCCCCACAAATTTTACCATCTCTGTGACTACAGAGATCC
TGCCAGTGTCTATGACTAAAACCTCCGTGGACTGTACCATGTACATCTGTGGTGATAGCACCGAATGTTC
CAACCTGCTCCTGCAGTACGGCAGCTTCTGCACACAGCTGAAGAGGGCACTGACAGGAATCGCCGTCGAA
CAGGATAAGAACACTCAGGAGGTGTTTGCGCAGGTTAAGCAGATTTACAAGACGCCACCAATCAAGTACT
TCGGTGGGTTCAATTTCTCTCAAATTCTGCCTGATCCTTCTAAGCCATCTAAGCGGAGCTTTATAGAGGA
TTTGCTCTTTAATAAGGTGACCCTCGCCGATGCTGGATTTATTAAGCAGTATGGCGACTGTTTGGGAGAC
ATTGCTGCTCGCGATCTGATATGTGCCCAGAAATTCAACGGGCTGACCGTACTCCCACCGCTGCTCACTG
ATGAGATGATCGCACAATATACCAGCGCCCTGCTGGCCGGCACTATTACATCCGGCTGGACGTTCGGAGC
AGGAGCCGCACTGCAAATACCTTTTGCCATGCAGATGGCATATCGCTTCAATGGGATCGGGGTGACCCAG
AACGTCCTGTACGAAAACCAGAAACTTATCGCTAACCAGTTCAATTCCGCCATTGGTAAAATCCAGGACA
GCTTGAGTTCCACAGCCAGCGCCCTCGGGAAATTGCAAGATGTAGTCAATCACAATGCACAAGCCCTGAA
TACTCTCGTCAAGCAACTGTCATCCAAGTTCGGTGCTATATCCTCCGTGCTGAATGATATCCTTAGTAGA
TTGGATAAGGTGGAGGCAGAAGTCCAGATCGACCGGCTTATTACTGGAAGGCTGCAGAGTCTGCAGACGT
ACGTCACGCAGCAGCTTATCAGAGCCGCCGAGATTAGAGCATCTGCGAATCTGGCTGCTACAAAGATGAG
TGAATGCGTGCTCGGGCAATCAAAGCGGGTCGACTTTTGTGGGAAGGGGTACCACCTCATGAGCTTCCCC
CAATCCGCCCCACATGGCGTTGTGTTCCTGCATGTTACTTACGTTCCCGCTCAAGAGAAGAACTTTACTA
CCGCTCCGGCGATCTGCCACGACGGTAAGGCACACTTTCCACGCGAAGGCGTCTTTGTTAGCAATGGAAC
ACACTGGTTTGTTACCCAGAGGAACTTTTATGAGCCCCAGATAATCACAACCGACAACACATTCGTATCT
GGGAACTGTGACGTAGTTATTGGGATCGTGAACAACACCGTGTACGATCCTCTCCAACCGGAACTTGACT
CTTTCAAGGAGGAACTGGATAAGTACTTTAAGAATCACACCTCACCCGATGTTGACCTCGGCGACATTTC
AGGAATTAATGCTAGCGTGGTGAACATCCAGAAAGAGATTGATAGACTTAACGAAGTGGCCAAGAACCTC
AACGAATCACTTATTGACCTGCAGGAGCTGGGAAAATATGAGCAGTACATTAAATGGCCTTGGTACATTT
GGCTGGGCTTTATAGCAGGCCTGATCGCTATCGTCATGGTGACCATCATGCTTTGTTGTATGACTAGCTG
CTGCAGCTGCCTCAAGGGCTGTTGTAGCTGCGGCTCTTGCTGTAAATAATGATGAGGATCCAGATCTGCT
GTGCCTTCTAGTTGCCAGCCATCTGTTGTTTGCCCCTCCCCCGTGCCTTCCTTGACCCTGGAAGGTGCCA
CTCCCACTGTCCTTTCCTAATAAAATGAGGAAATTGCATCGCATTGTCTGAGTAGGTGTCATTCTATTCT
GGGGGGTGGGGTGGGGCAGGACAGCAAGGGGGAGGATTGGGAAGACAATAGCAGGCATGCTGGGGATGCG
GTGGGCTCTATGGGTACCCAGGTGCTGAAGAATTGACCCGGTTCCTCCTGGGCCAGAAAGAAGCAGGCAC
ATCCCCTTCTCTGTGACACACCCTGTCCACGCCCCTGGTTCTTAGTTCCAGCCCCACTCATAGGACACTC
ATAGCTCAGGAGGGCTCCGCCTTCAATCCCACCCGCTAAAGTACTTGGAGCGGTCTCTCCCTCCCTCATC
AGCCCACCAAACCAAACCTAGCCTCCAAGAGTGGGAAGAAATTAAAGCAAGATAGGCTATTAAGTGCAGA
GGGAGAGAAAATGCCTCCAACATGTGAGGAAGTAATGAGAGAAATCATAGAATTTTAAGGCCATGATTTA
AGGCCAATCGGAAAGAACATGTGAGCAAAAGGCCAGCAAAAGGCCAGGAACCGTAAAAAGGCCGCGTTGC
TGGCGTTTTTCCATAGGCTCCGCCCCCCTGACGAGCATCACAAAAATCGACGCTCAAGTCAGAGGTGGCG
AAACCCGACAGGACTATAAAGATACCAGGCGTTTCCCCCTGGAAGCTCCCTCGTGCGCTCTCCTGTTCCG
ACCCTGCCGCTTACCGGATACCTGTCCGCCTTTCTCCCTTCGGGAAGCGTGGCGCTTTCTCATAGCTCAC
GCTGTAGGTATCTCAGTTCGGTGTAGGTCGTTCGCTCCAAGCTGGGCTGTGTGCACGAACCCCCCGTTCA
GCCCGACCGCTGCGCCTTATCCGGTAACTATCGTCTTGAGTCCAACCCGGTAAGACACGACTTATCGCCA
CTGGCAGCAGCCACTGGTAACAGGATTAGCAGAGCGAGGTATGTAGGCGGTGCTACAGAGTTCTTGAAGT
GGTGGCCTAACTACGGCTACACTAGAAGAACAGTATTTGGTATCTGCGCTCTGCTGAAGCCAGTTACCTT
CGGAAAAAGAGTTGGTAGCTCTTGATCCGGCAAACAAACCACCGCTGGTAGCGGTGGTTTTTTTGTTTGC
AAGCAGCAGATTACGCGCAGAAAAAAAGGATCTCAAGAAGATCCTTTGATCTTTTCTACGGGGTCTGACG
CTCAGTGGAACGAAAACTCACGTTAAGGGATTTTGGTCATGAGATTATCAAAAAGGATCTTCACCTAGAT
CCTTTTAAATTAAAAATGAAGTTTTAAATCAATCTAAAGTATATATGAGTAAACTTGGTCTGACAGTTAC
CAATGCTTAATCAGTGAGGCACCTATCTCAGCGATCTGTCTATTTCGTTCATCCATAGTTGCCTGACTCC
CCGTCGTGTAGATAACTACGATACGGGAGGGCTTACCATCTGGCCCCAGTGCTGCAATGATACCGCGAGA
CCCACGCTCACCGGCTCCAGATTTATCAGCAATAAACCAGCCAGCCGGAAGGGCCGAGCGCAGAAGTGGT
CCTGCAACTTTATCCGCCTCCATCCAGTCTATTAATTGTTGCCGGGAAGCTAGAGTAAGTAGTTCGCCAG
TTAATAGTTTGCGCAACGTTGTTGCCATTGCTACAGGCATCGTGGTGTCACGCTCGTCGTTTGGTATGGC
TTCATTCAGCTCCGGTTCCCAACGATCAAGGCGAGTTACATGATCCCCCATGTTGTGCAAAAAAGCGGTT
AGCTCCTTCGGTCCTCCGATCGTTGTCAGAAGTAAGTTGGCCGCAGTGTTATCACTCATGGTTATGGCAG
CACTGCATAATTCTCTTACTGTCATGCCATCCGTAAGATGCTTTTCTGTGACTGGTGAGTACTCAACCAA
GTCATTCTGAGAATAGTGTATGCGGCGACCGAGTTGCTCTTGCCCGGCGTCAATACGGGATAATACCGCG
CCACATAGCAGAACTTTAAAAGTGCTCATCATTGGAAAACGTTCTTCGGGGCGAAAACTCTCAAGGATCT
TACCGCTGTTGAGATCCAGTTCGATGTAACCCACTCGTGCACCCAACTGATCTTCAGCATCTTTTACTTT
CACCAGCGTTTCTGGGTGAGCAAAAACAGGAAGGCAAAATGCCGCAAAAAAGGGAATAAGGGCGACACGG
AAATGTTGAATACTCATACTCTTCCTTTTTCAATATTATTGAAGCATTTATCAGGGTTATTGTCTCATGA
GCGGATACATATTTGAATGTATTTAGAAAAATAAACAAATAGGGGTTCCGCGCACATTTCCCCGAAAAGT
GCCACCTGACGTCCCAATGATTGCACCATATGCGGTGTGAAATACCGCACAGATGCGTAAGGAGAAAATA
CCGCATCAGATTGGCTATTGGCCATTGCATACGTTGTATCCATATCATAATATGTACATTTATATTGGCT
CATGTCCAACATTACCGCCATGTTGACATTGATTATTGACTAGTTATTAATAGTAATCAATTACGGGGTC
ATTAGTTCATAGCCCATATATGGAGTTCCGCGTTACATAACTTACGGTAAATGGCCCGCCTGGCTGACCG
CCCAACGACCCCCGCCCATTGACGTCAATAATGACGTATGTTCCCATAGTAACGCCAATAGGGACTTTCC
ATTGACGTCAATGGGTGGAGTATTTACGGTAAACTGCCCACTTGGCAGTACATCAAGTGTATCATATGCC
AAGTACGCCCCCTATTGACGTCAATGACGGTAAATGGCCCGCCTGGCATTATGCCCAGTACATGACCTTA
TGGGACTTTCCTACTTGGCAGTACATCTACGTATTAGTCATCGCTATTACCATGGTGATGCGGTTTTGGC
AGTACATCAATGGGCGTGGATAGCGGTTTGACTCACGGGGATTTCCAAGTCTCCACCCCATTGACGTCAA
TGGGAGTTTGTTTTGGCACCAAAATCAACGGGACTTTCCAAAATGTCGTAACAACTCCGCCCCATTGACG
CAAATGGGCGGTAGGCGTGTACGGTGGGAGGTCTATATAAGCAGAGCTCGTTTAGTGAACCGTCAGATCG
CCTGGAGACGCCATCCACGCTGTTTTGACCTCCATAGAAGACACCGGGACCGATCCAGCCTCCATCGGCT
CGCATCTCTCCTTCACGCGCCCGCCGCCCTACCTGAGGCCGCCATCCACGCCGGTTGAGTCGCGTTCTGC
CGCCTCCCGCCTGTGGTGCCTCCTGAACTGCGTCCGCCGTCTAGGTAAGTTTAAAGCTCAGGTCGAGACC
GGGCCTTTGTCCGGCGCTCCCTTGGAGCCTACCTAGACTCAGCCGGCTCTCCACGCTTTGCCTGACCCTG
CTTGCTCAACTCTAGTTAACGGTGGAGGGCAGTGTAGTCTGAGCAGTACTCGTTGCTGCCGCGCGCGCCA
CCAGACATAATAGCTGACAGACTAACAGACTGTTCCTTTCCATGGGTCTTTTCTGCAGTCACCGTCGTCG
ACACGTGTGATCAGATATCGCGGCCGCTCTAGA
